>Addgene plasmid #16015 | pcDNA3.1/V5-His Snk/Plk2 | addgene partial sequence | sequence record 22381 | CMV-F 5'-CGCAAATGGGCGGTAGGCGTG-3'
AGCAGAGCTCTCTGGCTACTAGAGAACCCACTGCTTACTGGCTTATCGAAATTAATACGACTCACTATAG
GGAGACCCAAGCTGGCTAGTTAAGCTTGGTACCGAGCTCGGATCCGCGACCATGGAGCTTTTGCGGACTA
TCACCTACCAGCCAGCCGCCAGCACCAAAATGTGCGAGCAGGCGCTGGGCAAGGGTTGCGGAGCGGACTC
GAAGAAGAAGCGGCCGCCGCAGCCCCCCGAGGAATCGCAGCCACCTCAGTCCCAGGCGCAAGTGCCCCCG
GCGGCCCCTCACCACCATCACCACCATTCGCACTCGGGGCCGGAGATCTCGCGGATTATCGTCGACCCCA
CGACTGGGAAGCGCTACTGCCGGGGCAAAGTGCTGGGAAAGGGTGGCTTTGCAAAATGTTACGAGATGAC
AGATTTGACAAATAACAAAGTCTACGCCGCAAAAATTATTCCTCACAGCAGAGTAGCTAAACCTCATCAA
AGGGAAAAGATTGACAAAGAAATAGAGCTTCACAGAATTCTTCATCATAAGCATGTAGTGCAGTTTTACC
ACTACTTCGAGGACAAAGAAAACATTTACATTCTCTTGGAATACTGCAGTAGAAGGTCAATGGCTCATAT
TTTGAAAGCAAGAAAGGTGTTGACAGAGCCAGAAGTTCGATACTACCTCAGGCAGATTGTGTCTGGACTG
AAATACCTTCATGAACAAGAAATCTTGCACAGAGATCTCAAACT
