[The description below was written by a language model from this plasmid's Addgene catalogue record.]
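Description:
pcDNA3.1/V5-His Snk/Plk2 is a mammalian expression plasmid built on the commercial pcDNA3.1/V5-His backbone (about 5.5 kb without insert). It is maintained in E. coli as a high-copy plasmid under ampicillin selection. It also carries a neomycin resistance marker, so transfected mammalian cells can be selected with G418 to make stable lines as well as being used for transient expression. No feature table accompanies the record, so individual backbone elements are not itemised. The promoter is not explicitly stated, although the listed CMV forward sequencing primer fits the CMV immediate-early promoter that normally drives expression in pcDNA3.1-series vectors.

The insert is the human PLK2 coding sequence, also known as Snk, a member of the polo-like kinase family. According to the depositor, it was PCR-amplified from a human fetal brain cDNA library and cloned between the BamHI and XhoI sites, both of which remain intact. The open reading frame is joined at its C terminus to the backbone-encoded V5 epitope and polyhistidine tag. These tags allow detection of the protein with anti-V5 or anti-His antibodies and enrichment by metal-affinity chromatography. The insert size is not recorded.

The associated publication identifies Snk/Plk2 as a p53 target gene whose silencing leads to mitotic catastrophe in paclitaxel-treated cells. The plasmid is therefore suited to ectopic expression of tagged human PLK2 in cultured mammalian cells, for studies of its role in cell-cycle checkpoints and in responses to drugs that disrupt microtubules.
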