Addgene plasmid #16015: pcDNA3.1/V5-His Snk/Plk2
Depositing lab: Wafik El-Deiry. Depositing organization: University of Pennsylvania. Publication: Silencing of the novel p53 target gene Snk/Plk2 leads to mitotic catastrophe in paclitaxel (taxol)-exposed cells. Burns TF, Fei P, Scata KA, Dicker DT, El-Deiry WS. Mol Cell Biol. 2003 Aug . 23(16):5556-71. 10.1128/MCB.23.16.5556-5571.2003 PubMed 12897130.
Backbone
  Vector backbone: pcDNA3.1/V5-His
  Backbone manufacturer: Invitrogen
  Backbone size w/o insert (bp): 5500
  Vector type: Mammalian Expression
  Selectable markers: Neomycin (select with G418)
Growth in bacteria
  Bacterial resistance: Ampicillin, 100 μg/mL
  Growth temperature: 37°C
  Growth strain: DH5alpha
  Copy number: High Copy
Gene/Insert
  Gene/Insert name: Snk/Plk2 (alt names: Snk; Plk2)
  Species: H. sapiens (human)
  Entrez Gene: PLK2 (a.k.a. SNK, hPlk2, hSNK)
  Tag / fusion protein: V5-His (C terminal on backbone)
  Cloning method: Restriction Enzyme; 5′ cloning site BamHI (not destroyed); 3′ cloning site XhoI (not destroyed)
  Sequencing primers: 5′ CMV-F
Terms and licenses: Academic/Nonprofit Terms; Industry Terms: Not Available to Industry
Depositor comments: Human Snk/Plk2 was amplified from a human fetal brain cDNA library (Clontech) using PFU Turbo (Invitrogen) using the following primers: 5' CGC GGA TCC GCG ACC ATG GAG CTT TTG 3' and 5' CCG CTC GAG GTT ACA TCT TTG TAA GAG CAT 3'.
How to cite: pcDNA3.1/V5-His Snk/Plk2 was a gift from Wafik El-Deiry (Addgene plasmid # 16015 ; http://n2t.net/addgene:16015 ; RRID:Addgene_16015)
